>Addgene plasmid #177859 | pSumo-His6-SUMO-OsTPR2(1-210) | addgene full sequence | sequence record 350013 | Addgene NGS Result
GTTTGCGTATTGGGCGCCAGGGTGGTTTTTCTTTTCACCAGTGAGACGGGCAACAGCTGATTGCCCTTCA
CCGCCTGGCCCTGAGAGAGTTGCAGCAAGCGGTCCACGCTGGTTTGCCCCAGCAGGCGAAAATCCTGTTT
GATGGTGGTTAACGGCGGGATATAACATGAGCTGTCTTCGGTATCGTCGTATCCCACTACCGAGATATCC
GCACCAACGCGCAGCCCGGACTCGGTAATGGCGCGCATTGCGCCCAGCGCCATCTGATCGTTGGCAACCA
GCATCGCAGTGGGAACGATGCCCTCATTCAGCATTTGCATGGTTTGTTGAAAACCGGACATGGCACTCCA
GTCGCCTTCCCGTTCCGCTATCGGCTGAATTTGATTGCGAGTGAGATATTTATGCCAGCCAGCCAGACGC
AGACGCGCCGAGACAGAACTTAATGGGCCCGCTAACAGCGCGATTTGCTGGTGACCCAATGCGACCAGAT
GCTCCACGCCCAGTCGCGTACCGTCTTCATGGGAGAAAATAATACTGTTGATGGGTGTCTGGTCAGAGAC
ATCAAGAAATAACGCCGGAACATTAGTGCAGGCAGCTTCCACAGCAATGGCATCCTGGTCATCCAGCGGA
TAGTTAATGATCAGCCCACTGACGCGTTGCGCGAGAAGATTGTGCACCGCCGCTTTACAGGCTTCGACGC
CGCTTCGTTCTACCATCGACACCACCACGCTGGCACCCAGTTGATCGGCGCGAGATTTAATCGCCGCGAC
AATTTGCGACGGCGCGTGCAGGGCCAGACTGGAGGTGGCAACGCCAATCAGCAACGACTGTTTGCCCGCC
AGTTGTTGTGCCACGCGGTTGGGAATGTAATTCAGCTCCGCCATCGCCGCTTCCACTTTTTCCCGCGTTT
TCGCAGAAACGTGGCTGGCCTGGTTCACCACGCGGGAAACGGTCTGATAAGAGACACCGGCATACTCTGC
GACATCGTATAACGTTACTGGTTTCACATTCACCACCCTGAATTGACTCTCTTCCGGGCGCTATCATGCC
ATACCGCGAAAGGTTTTGCGCCATTCGATGGTGTCCGGGATCTCGACGCTCTCCCTTATGCGACTCCTGC
ATTAGGAAGCAGCCCAGTAGTAGGTTGAGGCCGTTGAGCACCGCCGCCGCAAGGAATGGTGCATGCAAGG
AGATGGCGCCCAACAGTCCCCCGGCCACGGGGCCTGCCACCATACCCACGCCGAAACAAGCGCTCATGAG
CCCGAAGTGGCGAGCCCGATCTTCCCCATCGGTGATGTCGGCGATATAGGCGCCAGCAACCGCACCTGTG
GCGCCGGTGATGCCGGCCACGATGCGTCCGGCGTAGAGGATCGAGATCTCGATCCCGCGAAATTAATACG
ACTCACTATAGGGGAATTGTGAGCGGATAACAATTCCCCTCTAGAAATAATTTTGTTTAACTTTAAGAAG
GAGATATACCATGGGTCATCACCATCATCATCACGGGTCGGACTCAGAAGTCAATCAAGAAGCTAAGCCA
GAGGTCAAGCCAGAAGTCAAGCCTGAGACTCACATCAATTTAAAGGTGTCCGATGGATCTTCAGAGATCT
TCTTCAAGATCAAAAAGACCACTCCTTTAAGAAGGCTGATGGAAGCGTTCGCTAAAAGACAGGGTAAGGA
AATGGACTCCTTAAGATTCTTGTACGACGGTATTAGAATTCAAGCTGATCAGGCCCCTGAAGATTTGGAC
ATGGAGGATAACGATATTATTGAGGCTCACCGCGAACAGATTGGAGGTGGATCCATGTCTTCATTGTCAA
GAGAGTTGGTCTTCTTAATTTTGCAATTCTTGGACGAGGAAAAGTTCAAGGAGACAGTCCATAAGTTAGA
GCAGGAATCTGGATTCTTCTTCAATATGAAATACTTCGAGGAGAAGGTCCACGCAGGTGAGTGGGACGAG
GTTGAGAAGTACTTGTCAGGATTTACTAAGGTTGATGATAATAGGTACTCTATGAAGATATTTTTCGAAA
TTAGGAAACAAAAGTATTTAGAGGCTTTGGATAGGCACGACAGGGCTAAGGCTGTCGATATATTGGTCAA
GGACTTGAAAGTTTTCTCAACTTTTAATGAAGAATTGTATAAGGAAATAACTCAGTTATTGACTTTAGAG
AATTTCAGAGAAAATGAGCAGTTGTCTAAGTACGGTGATACTAAGTCTGCTAGATCTATTATGTTGATAG
AATTGAAAAAGTTAATAGAGGCAAACCCATTGTTCAGGGAGAAGTTGGTCTTCCCTACTTTAAAGGCATC
AAGGTTGAGGACATTGATTAATCAGTCATTGAACTGGCAGCATCAGTTGTGCAAGAATCCAAGGCCAAAT
CCTGATATAAAGACTTTGTTCACTGACCACACATGTACACCTCCAAACGGTGCAAGGGCATCACCAGTCT
CAGTTCCATTGGCAGCAGTCCCAAAGGCAGGTGGTACATACCCTCCATTGACAGCACACACTCCTTTCCA
GCCACCTCCAGCTGGTCCTTCATTAGCAGGATGGATGGCAAACGCAGCTGCTGCAACTTCATCTGTCCCT
TCAGCTGTCGTTGCTGCATCTTCATTGCCTGTCCCACCAAACCAAGCAGTCCCTATTATGAAAAGACCAA
CAATTACTGACTACCAATCTGCTGAATCAGAACAGTTGATGAAGAGGTTAAGACCTTCAGGACACGGTGT
TGATGAGGCTACATACCCTGCTCCTATACCACAGCCATTGTGGTCTGTTGAGGACTTGCCAAGAACAGTT
GCTTGCACTTTGTCACAGGGTGCGGCCGCACTCGAGCACCACCACCACCACCACTGAGATCCGGCTGCTA
ACAAAGCCCGAAAGGAAGCTGAGTTGGCTGCTGCCACCGCTGAGCAATAACTAGCATAACCCCTTGGGGC
CTCTAAACGGGTCTTGAGGGGTTTTTTGCTGAAAGGAGGAACTATATCCGGATTGGCGAATGGG
[124 nt withheld, positions 3005-3128]
C
[91 nt withheld, positions 3130-3220]
A
[49 nt withheld, positions 3222-3270]
CCTTTGACGTTGGAGTCCACGTTCTTT
[37 nt withheld, positions 3298-3334]
ACCCTATCTCGGTCTATTCTTTTGATTTATAAGGGATTTTGCCGATTTCGGCCTATTGGTTAAAAAATGA
GCTGATTTAACAAAAATTTAACGCGAATTTTAACAAAATATTAACGCTTACAATTTAGGTGGCACTTTTC
GGGGAAATGTGCGCGGAACCCCTATTTGTTTATTTTTCTAAATACATTCAAATATGTATCCGCTCATGAG
ACAATAACCCTGATAAATGCTTCAATAATATTGAAAAAGGAAGAGTATGAGTATTCAACATTTCCGTGTC
GCCCTTATTCCCTTTTTTGCGGCATTTTGCCTTCCTGTTTTTGCTCACCCAGAAACGCTGGTGAAAGTAA
AAGATGCTGAAGATCAGTTGGGTGCACGAGTGGGTTACATCGAACTGGATCTCAACAGCGGTAAGATCCT
TGAGAGTTTTCGCCCCGAAGAACGTTTTCCAATGATGAGCACTTTTAAAGTTCTGCTATGTGGCGCGGTA
TTATCCCGTATTGACGCCGGGCAAGAGCAACTCGGTCGCCGCATACACTATTCTCAGAATGACTTGGTTG
AGTACTCACCAGTCACAGAAAAGCATCTTACGGATGGCATGACAGTAAGAGAATTATGCAGTGCTGCCAT
AACCATGAGTGATAACACTGCGGCCAACTTACTTCTGACAACGATCGGAGGACCGAAGGAGCTAACCGCT
TTTTTGCACAACATGGGGGATCATGTAACTCGCCTTGATCGTTGGGAACCGGAGCTGAATGAAGCCATAC
CAAACGACGAGCGTGACACCACGATGCCTGCAGCAATGGCAACAACGTTGCGCAAACTATTAACTGGCGA
ACTACTTACTCTAGCTTCCCGGCAACAATTAATAGACTGGATGGAGGCGGATAAAGTTGCAGGACCACTT
CTGCGCTCGGCCCTTCCGGCTGGCTGGTTTATTGCTGATAAATCTGGAGCCGGTGAGCGTGGTTCTCGCG
GTATCATTGCAGCACTGGGGCCAGATGGTAAGCCCTCCCGTATCGTAGTTATCTACACGACGGGGAGTCA
GGCAACTATGGATGAACGAAATAGACAGATCGCTGAGATAGGTGCCTCACTGATTAAGCATTGGTAACTG
TCAGACCAAGTTTACTCATATATACTTTAGATTGATTTAAAACTTCATTTTTAATTTAAAAGGATCTAGG
TGAAGATCCTTTTTGATAATCTCATGACCAAAATCCCTTAACGTGAGTTTTCGTTCCACTGAGCGTCAGA
CCCCGTAGAAAAGATCAAAGGATCTTCTTGAGATCCTTTTTTTCTGCGCGTAATCTGCTGCTTGCAAACA
AAAAAACCACCGCTACCAGCGGTGGTTTGTTTGCCGGATCAAGAGCTACCAACTCTTTTTCCGAAGGTAA
CTGGCTTCAGCAGAGCGCAGATACCAAATACTGTCCTTCTAGTGTAGCCGTAGTTAGGCCACCACTTCAA
GAACTCTGTAGCACCGCCTACATACCTCGCTCTGCTAATCCTGTTACCAGTGGCTGCTGCCAGTGGCGAT
AAGTCGTGTCTTACCGGGTTGGACTCAAGACGATAGTTACCGGATAAGGCGCAGCGGTCGGGCTGAACGG
GGGGTTCGTGCACACAGCCCAGCTTGGAGCGAACGACCTACACCGAACTGAGATACCTACAGCGTGAGCT
ATGAGAAAGCGCCACGCTTCCCGAAGGGAGAAAGGCGGACAGGTATCCGGTAAGCGGCAGGGTCGGAACA
GGAGAGCGCACGAGGGAGCTTCCAGGGGGAAACGCCTGGTATCTTTATAGTCCTGTCGGGTTTCGCCACC
TCTGACTTGAGCGTCGATTTTTGTGATGCTCGTCAGGGGGGCGGAGCCTATGGAAAAACGCCAGCAACGC
GGCCTTTTTACGGTTCCTGGCCTTTTGCTGGCCTTTTGCTCACATGTTCTTTCCTGCGTTATCCCCTGAT
TCTGTGGATAACCGTATTACCGCCTTTGAGTGAGCTGATACCGCTCGCCGCAGCCGAACGACCGAGCGCA
GCGAGTCAGTGAGCGAGGAAGCGGAAGAGCGCCTGATGCGGTATTTTCTCCTTACGCATCTGTGCGGTAT
TTCACACCGCAATGGTGCACTCTCAGTACAATCTGCTCTGATGCCGCATAGTTAAGCCAGTATACACTCC
GCTATCGCTACGTGACTGGGTCATGGCTGCGCCCCGACACCCGCCAACACCCGCTGACGCGCCCTGACGG
GCTTGTCTGCTCCCGGCATCCGCTTACAGACAAGCTGTGACCGTCTCCGGGAGCTGCATGTGTCAGAGGT
TTTCACCGTCATCACCGAAACGCGCGAGGCAGCTGCGGTAAAGCTCATCAGCGTGGTCGTGAAGCGATTC
ACAGATGTCTGCCTGTTCATCCGCGTCCAGCTCGTTGAGTTTCTCCAGAAGCGTTAATGTCTGGCTTCTG
ATAAAGCGGGCCATGTTAAGGGCGGTTTTTTCCTGTTTGGTCACTGATGCCTCCGTGTAAGGGGGATTTC
TGTTCATGGGGGTAATGATACCGATGAAACGAGAGAGGATGCTCACGATACGGGTTACTGATGATGAACA
TGCCCGGTTACTGGAACGTTGTGAGGGTAAACAACTGGCGGTATGGATGCGGCGGGACCAGAGAAAAATC
ACTCAGGGTCAATGCCAGCGCTTCGTTAATACAGATGTAGGTGTTCCACAGGGTAGCCAGCAGCATCCTG
CGATGCAGATCCGGAACATAATGGTGCAGGGCGCTGACTTCCGCGTTTCCAGACTTTACGAAACACGGAA
ACCGAAGACCATTCATGTTGTTGCTCAGGTCGCAGACGTTTTGCAGCAGCAGTCGCTTCACGTTCGCTCG
CGTATCGGTGATTCATTCTGCTAACCAGTAAGGCAACCCCGCCAGCCTAGCCGGGTCCTCAACGACAGGA
GCACGATCATGCGCACCCGTGGGGCCGCCATGCCGGCGATAATGGCCTGCTTCTCGCCGAAACGTTTGGT
GGCGGGACCAGTGACGAAGGCTTGAGCGAGGGCGTGCAAGATTCCGAATACCGCAAGCGACAGGCCGATC
ATCGTCGCGCTCCAGCGAAAGCGGTCCTCGCCGAAAATGACCCAGAGCGCTGCCGGCACCTGTCCTACGA
GTTGCATGATAAAGAAGACAGTCATAAGTGCGGCGACGATAGTCATGCCCCGCGCCCACCGGAAGGAGCT
GACTGGGTTGAAGGCTCTCAAGGGCATCGGTCGAGATCCCGGTGCCTAATGAGTGAGCTAACTTACATTA
ATTGCGTTGCGCTCACTGCCCGCTTTCCAGTCGGGAAACCTGTCGTGCCAGCTGCATTAATGAATCGGCC
AACGCGCGGGGAGAGGCG
Features (pLannotate 1.2.2; 20 found; start..end, strand, type, name):
   1008..1085    -  promoter       lacI promoter: lacI
   1093..1372    -  CDS            TcR (fragment): tetracycline efflux protein; tet; confers resistance to tetracycline
   1394..1412    +  promoter       T7 promoter: promoter for bacteriophage T7 RNA polymerase
   1413..1437    +  protein_bind   lac operator: The lac repressor binds to the lac operator to inhibit transcription in E. coli. This inhibition can be relieved by adding lactose or isopropyl-β-D-thiogalactopyranoside (IPTG). lac repressor encoded by lacI
   1452..1474    +  RBS            RBS: efficient ribosome binding site from bacteriophage T7 gene 10 (Olins and Rangwala, 1989)
   1511..1798    +  CDS            SUMO: cleavable ubiquitin-like protein tag; S. cerevisiae SMT3 (truncated and modified); modified to prevent cleavage by eukaryotic SUMO proteases
   1805..2827    +  CDS            TPR1 (fragment): TPR1_ORYSJ - Also known as ASPR2 From Oryza sativa subsp. japonica (Rice).
   2837..2854    +  CDS            9xHis (fragment): 9xHis affinity tag
   2864..2913    +  CDS            SET1 (fragment): solubility-enhancement tag derived from T7 phage gene 10B
   2921..2968    +  terminator     T7 terminator: transcription terminator for bacteriophage T7 RNA polymerase
   3005..3433    +  rep_origin     f1 ori (sequence partly withheld): f1 bacteriophage origin of replication; arrow indicates direction of (+) strand synthesis
   3486..3590    +  promoter       AmpR promoter: bla
   3591..4451    +  CDS            AmpR: β-lactamase; bla; confers resistance to ampicillin, carbenicillin, and related antibiotics
   4622..5210    +  rep_origin     ori: high-copy-number ColE1/pMB1/pBR322/pUC origin of replication
   5396..5535    -  misc_feature   bom: basis of mobility region from pBR322
   5637..5828    -  CDS            rop: Rop protein, which maintains plasmids at low copy number; rop
   5845..6225    +  CDS            YPB1_ECOLX: Protein predicted: Swiss-Prot protein existence level 4. From Escherichia coli.
   6297..6588    -  CDS            TcR (fragment): tetracycline efflux protein; tet; confers resistance to tetracycline
   6603..6624    -  protein_bind   CAP binding site: CAP binding activates transcription in the presence of cAMP. E. coli catabolite activator protein
   6637..1007    -  CDS            lacI (across the origin): lac repressor; lacI; The lac repressor binds to the lac operator to inhibit transcription in E. coli. This inhibition can be relieved by adding lactose or isopropyl-β-D-thiogalactopyranoside (IPTG).
