[The description below was written by a language model from this plasmid's Addgene catalogue record and pLannotate feature annotations shown in this document.]
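Description:
pSumo-His6-SUMO-OsTPR2(1-210) is a bacterial expression plasmid built on the pSUMO backbone, a pET-style T7 vector of about 6.7 kb, for producing an N-terminal portion of the rice (Oryza sativa) TOPLESS-related corepressor TPR2 in E. coli. It replicates from a ColE1/pBR322-type origin accompanied by the bom region and the rop gene, which holds copy number down and agrees with the catalogue's low-copy designation. Selection is by ampicillin through β-lactamase under its own promoter. An f1 origin is also present, and the short tetracycline-resistance fragments in the annotation are non-functional remnants of the pBR322 lineage.

The expression cassette consists of a T7 promoter followed by a lac operator and the T7 gene 10 ribosome binding site, with a plasmid-borne lacI gene supplying repressor. Transcription therefore depends on T7 RNA polymerase in the host and is inducible with IPTG, and it ends at a T7 terminator. The open reading frame encodes a 6xHis tag and a yeast SMT3-derived SUMO domain fused to the N terminus of the insert, which was cloned between BamHI and XhoI sites that remain intact. The His tag allows metal-affinity purification, while SUMO typically improves solubility and can be removed with a SUMO protease.

The automated annotation labels the insert as a fragment of rice TPR1/ASPR2 and spans roughly 1 kb, longer than residues 1–210 would require; the record does not explain this difference. A vector-derived His-tag sequence lies downstream of the insert, and whether it is translated is not stated. The associated work concerns the structural basis of repressor recognition by TOPLESS-family corepressors, consistent with use in producing protein for structural and binding studies.
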