Addgene plasmid #177859: pSumo-His6-SUMO-OsTPR2(1-210)
Purpose: Bacterial Expression of TPR2
Depositing lab: Karsten Melcher. Depositing organization: Van Andel Research Institute. Publication: Structural basis for recognition of diverse transcriptional repressors by the TOPLESS family of corepressors. Ke J, Ma H, Gu X, Thelen A, Brunzelle JS, Li J, Xu HE, Melcher K. Sci Adv. 2015 Jul 24;1(6):e1500107. doi: 10.1126/sciadv.1500107. eCollection 2015 Jul. PubMed 26601214.
Backbone
  Vector backbone: pSUMO
  Backbone manufacturer: Life Sensors
  Vector type: Bacterial Expression
Growth in bacteria
  Bacterial resistance: Ampicillin, 100 μg/mL
  Growth temperature: 37°C
  Growth strain: DH5alpha
  Copy number: Low Copy
Gene/Insert
  Gene/Insert name: TPR2
  Species: Oryza sativa (rice)
  Tag / fusion protein: 6xHis-SUMO (N terminal on insert)
  Cloning method: Restriction Enzyme; 5′ cloning site BamHI (not destroyed); 3′ cloning site XhoI (not destroyed)
  Sequencing primers: 5′ T7Prom; 3′ T7term
Terms and licenses: Academic/Nonprofit Terms; Industry Terms: Not Available to Industry
How to cite: pSumo-His6-SUMO-OsTPR2(1-210) was a gift from Karsten Melcher (Addgene plasmid # 177859 ; http://n2t.net/addgene:177859 ; RRID:Addgene_177859)
